>Addgene plasmid #193831 | pCDNA5/FRT-ChemoL-ATP | addgene full sequence | sequence record 381727 | Addgene NGS Result
GACGGATCGGGAGATCTCCCGATCCCCTATGGTGCACTCTCAGTACAATCTGCTCTGATGCCGCATAGTT
AAGCCAGTATCTGCTCCCTGCTTGTGTGTTGGAGGTCGCTGAGTAGTGCGCGAGCAAAATTTAAGCTACA
ACAAGGCAAGGCTTGACCGACAATTGCATGAAGAATCTGCTTAGGGTTAGGCGTTTTGCGCTGCTTCGCG
ATGTACGGGCCAGATATACGCGTTGACATTGATTATTGACTAGTTATTAATAGTAATCAATTACGGGGTC
ATTAGTTCATAGCCCATATATGGAGTTCCGCGTTACATAACTTACGGTAAATGGCCCGCCTGGCTGACCG
CCCAACGACCCCCGCCCATTGACGTCAATAATGACGTATGTTCCCATAGTAACGCCAATAGGGACTTTCC
ATTGACGTCAATGGGTGGAGTATTTACGGTAAACTGCCCACTTGGCAGTACATCAAGTGTATCATATGCC
AAGTACGCCCCCTATTGACGTCAATGACGGTAAATGGCCCGCCTGGCATTATGCCCAGTACATGACCTTA
TGGGACTTTCCTACTTGGCAGTACATCTACGTATTAGTCATCGCTATTACCATGGTGATGCGGTTTTGGC
AGTACATCAATGGGCGTGGATAGCGGTTTGACTCACGGGGATTTCCAAGTCTCCACCCCATTGACGTCAA
TGGGAGTTTGTTTTGGCACCAAAATCAACGGGACTTTCCAAAATGTCGTAACAACTCCGACCCATTGACG
CAAATGGGCGGTAGGCGTGTACGGTGGGAGGTCTATATAAGCAGAGCTCTCTGGCTAACTAGAGAACCCA
CTGCTTACTGGCTTATCGAAATTAATACGACTCACTATAGGGAGACCCAAGCTGGCTAGCGTTTAAACTT
ACCACCATGGGTCTGAGCGGCGACCAAATGGGCCAGATCGAAAAAATTTTTAAGGTGGTGTACCCTGTGG
ATGATCATCACTTTAAGGTGATCCTGCACTATGGCACACTGGTAATCGACGGGGTTACGCCGAACATGAT
CGACTATTTCGGACGGCCGTATGAAGGCATCGCCGTGTTCGACGGCAAAAAGATCACTGTAACAGGGACC
CTGTGGAACGGCAACAAAATTATCGACGAGCGCCTGATCAACCCCGACGGCTCCCTGCTGTTCCGAGTAA
CCATCAACGGAGTGACCGGCTGGCGGCTGTGCGAACGCATTCTGGCGGGTGGCACCGGTGGCTCTGGCGG
TACCGGTGGCTCTATGGTCTTCACACTCGAAGATTTCGTTGGGGACTGGCGACAGACAGCCGGCTACAAC
CTGGACCAAGTCCTTGAACAGGGAGGTGTGTCCAGTTTGTTTCAGAATCTCGGGGTGTCCGTAACTCCGA
TCCAAAGGATTGTCCTGAGCGGTGAAAATGGGCTGAAGATCGACATCCATGTCATCATCCCGTATGAAGT
GAGCAAGGGCGAGGAGCTGTTCACCGGGGTGGTGCCCATCCTGGTCGAGCTGGACGGCGACGTAAACGGC
CACAAGTTCAGCGTGTCCGGCGAGGGCGAGGGCGATGCCACCTACGGCAAGCTGACCCTGAAGTTCATCT
GCACCACCGGCAAGCTGCCCGTGCCCTGGCCCACCCTCGTGACCACCCTGACCTACGGCGTGCAGTGCTT
CAGCCGCTACCCCGACCACATGAAGCAGCACGACTTCTTCAAGTCCGCCATGCCCGAAGGCTACGTCCAG
GAGCGCACCATCTTCTTCAAGGACGACGGCAACTACAAGACCCGCGCCGAGGTGAAGTTCGAGGGCGACA
CCCTGGTGAACCGCATCGAGCTGAAGGGCATCGACTTCAAGGAGGACGGCAACATCCTGGGGCACAAGCT
GGAGTACAACTACAACAGCCACAACGTCTATATCATGGCCGACAAGCAGAAGAACGGCATCAAGGTGAAC
TTCAAGATCCGCCACAACATCGAGGACGGCAGCGTGCAGCTCGCCGACCACTACCAGCAGAACACCCCCA
TCGGCGACGGCCCCGTGCTGCTGCCCGACAACCACTACCTGAGCACCCAGTCCAAACTGAGCAAAGACCC
CAACGAGAAGCGCGATCACATGGTCCTGCTGGAGTTCGTGACCGCCGCCGGGATCACTGGTGGCGGCATG
AAAACTGTGAAAGTGAATATAACAACCCCTGATGGGCCAGTCTACGACGCTGATATCGAGATGGTGTCCG
TGCGGGCCGAGAGTGGTGATCTCGGCATCCTCCCCGGTCACATTCCCACAAAGGCCCCACTGAAGATCGG
AGCTGTGCGGCTGAAGAAGGACGGCCAAACCGAGATGGTCGCAGTCTCAGGCGGCACTGTTGAAGTGCGG
CCTGACCACGTTACCATTAATGCTCAAGCCGCTGAAACAGCCGAAGGAATCGACAAAGAGAGAGCAGAAG
CCGCAAGACAGAGGGCCCAGGAGCGGCTGAACTCTCAATCCGATGACACCGATATTCGCCGGGCCGAGCT
GGCACTGCAGAGGGCCCTGAACAGACTGGACGTGGCTGGGAAGGCAAACGAATTCGGTGGCGGTATCGGT
ACTGGCTTTCCATTCGACCCCCATTATGTGGAAGTCCTGGGCGAGCGCATGCACTACGTCGATGTTGGTC
CGCGCGATGGCACCCCTGTGCTGTTCCTGCACGGTAACCCGACCTCCTCCTACGTGTGGCGCAACATCAT
CCCGCATGTTGCACCGACCCATCGCTGCATTGCTCCAGACCTGATCGGTATGGGCAAATCCGACAAACCA
GACCTGGGTTATTTCTTCGACGACCACGTCCGCTTCATGGATGCCTTCATCGAAGCCCTGGGTCTGGAAG
AGGTCGTCCTGGTCATTCACGACTGGGGCTCCGCTCTGGGTTTCCACTGGGCCAAGCGCAATCCAGAGCG
CGTCAAAGGTATTGCATTTATGGAGTTCATCCGCCCTATCCCGACCTGGGACGAATGGCCAGAATTTGCC
CGCGAGACCTTCCAGGCCTTCCGCACCACCGACGTCGGCCGCAAGCTGATCATCGATCAGAACGTTTTTA
TCGAGGGTACGCTGCCGATGGGTGTCGTCCGCCCGCTGACTGAAGTCGAGATGGACCATTACCGCGAGCC
GTTCCTGAATCCTGTTGACCGCGAGCCACTGTGGCGCTTCCCAAACGAGCTGCCAATCGCCGGTGAGCCA
GCGAACATCGTCGCGCTGGTCGAAGAATACATGGACTGGCTGCACCAGTCCCCTGTCCCGAAGCTGCTGT
TCTGGGGCACCCCAGGCGTTCTGATCCCACCGGCCGAAGCCGCTCGCCTGGCCAAAAGCCTGCCTAACTG
CAAGGCTGTGGACATCGGCCCGGGTGAAAATCTGCTGCAAGAAGACAACCCGGACCTGATCGGCAGCGAG
ATCGCGCGCTGGCTGTCTACTCTGGAGATTTCCGGTTAGTCTAGAGGGCCCGTTTAAACCCGCTGATCAG
CCTCGACTGTGCCTTCTAGTTGCCAGCCATCTGTTGTTTGCCCCTCCCCCGTGCCTTCCTTGACCCTGGA
AGGTGCCACTCCCACTGTCCTTTCCTAATAAAATGAGGAAATTGCATCGCATTGTCTGAGTAGGTGTCAT
TCTATTCTGGGGGGTGGGGTGGGGCAGGACAGCAAGGGGGAGGATTGGGAAGACAATAGCAGGCATGCTG
GGGATGCGGTGGGCTCTATGGCTTCTGAGGCGGAAAGAACCAGCTGGGGCTCTAGGGGGTATCCCC
[124 nt withheld, positions 3777-3900]
C
[91 nt withheld, positions 3902-3992]
AGGGTGATGGTTCACGTACCTAGAAGTTCCTATTCCGAAGTTCCTATTCTCTAGAAAGTATAGGAACTTC
CTTGGCCAAAAAGCCTGAACTCACCGCGACGTCTGTCGAGAAGTTTCTGATCGAAAAGTTCGACAGCGTC
TCCGACCTGATGCAGCTCTCGGAGGGCGAAGAATCTCGTGCTTTCAGCTTCGATGTAGGAGGGCGTGGAT
ATGTCCTGCGGGTAAATAGCTGCGCCGATGGTTTCTACAAAGATCGTTATGTTTATCGGCACTTTGCATC
GGCCGCGCTCCCGATTCCGGAAGTGCTTGACATTGGGGAATTCAGCGAGAGCCTGACCTATTGCATCTCC
CGCCGTGCACAGGGTGTCACGTTGCAAGACCTGCCTGAAACCGAACTGCCCGCTGTTCTGCAGCCGGTCG
CGGAGGCCATGGATGCGATCGCTGCGGCCGATCTTAGCCAGACGAGCGGGTTCGGCCCATTCGGACCGCA
AGGAATCGGTCAATACACTACATGGCGTGATTTCATATGCGCGATTGCTGATCCCCATGTGTATCACTGG
CAAACTGTGATGGACGACACCGTCAGTGCGTCCGTCGCGCAGGCTCTCGATGAGCTGATGCTTTGGGCCG
AGGACTGCCCCGAAGTCCGGCACCTCGTGCACGCGGATTTCGGCTCCAACAATGTCCTGACGGACAATGG
CCGCATAACAGCGGTCATTGACTGGAGCGAGGCGATGTTCGGGGATTCCCAATACGAGGTCGCCAACATC
TTCTTCTGGAGGCCGTGGTTGGCTTGTATGGAGCAGCAGACGCGCTACTTCGAGCGGAGGCATCCGGAGC
TTGCAGGATCGCCGCGGCTCCGGGCGTATATGCTCCGCATTGGTCTTGACCAACTCTATCAGAGCTTGGT
TGACGGCAATTTCGATGATGCAGCTTGGGCGCAGGGTCGATGCGACGCAATCGTCCGATCCGGAGCCGGG
ACTGTCGGGCGTACACAAATCGCCCGCAGAAGCGCGGCCGTCTGGACCGATGGCTGTGTAGAAGTACTCG
CCGATAGTGGAAACCGACGCCCCAGCACTCGTCCGAGGGCAAAGGAATAGCACGTACTACGAGATTTCGA
TTCCACCGCCGCCTTCTATGAAAGGTTGGGCTTCGGAATCGTTTTCCGGGACGCCGGCTGGATGATCCTC
CAGCGCGGGGATCTCATGCTGGAGTTCTTCGCCCACCCCAACTTGTTTATTGCAGCTTATAATGGTTACA
AATAAAGCAATAGCATCACAAATTTCACAAATAAAGCATTTTTTTCACTGCATTCTAGTTGTGGTTTGTC
CAAACTCATCAATGTATCTTATCATGTCTGTATACCGTCGACCTCTAGCTAGAGCTTGGCGTAATCATGG
TCATAGCTGTTTCCTGTGTGAAATTGTTATCCGCTCACAATTCCACACAACATACGAGCCGGAAGCATAA
AGTGTAAAGCCTGGGGTGCCTAATGAGTGAGCTAACTCACATTAATTGCGTTGCGCTCACTGCCCGCTTT
CCAGTCGGGAAACCTGTCGTGCCAGCTGCATTAATGAATCGGCCAACGCGCGGGGAGAGGCGGTTTGCGT
ATTGGGCGCTCTTCCGCTTCCTCGCTCACTGACTCGCTGCGCTCGGTCGTTCGGCTGCGGCGAGCGGTAT
CAGCTCACTCAAAGGCGGTAATACGGTTATCCACAGAATCAGGGGATAACGCAGGAAAGAACATGTGAGC
AAAAGGCCAGCAAAAGGCCAGGAACCGTAAAAAGGCCGCGTTGCTGGCGTTTTTCCATAGGCTCCGCCCC
CCTGACGAGCATCACAAAAATCGACGCTCAAGTCAGAGGTGGCGAAACCCGACAGGACTATAAAGATACC
AGGCGTTTCCCCCTGGAAGCTCCCTCGTGCGCTCTCCTGTTCCGACCCTGCCGCTTACCGGATACCTGTC
CGCCTTTCTCCCTTCGGGAAGCGTGGCGCTTTCTCATAGCTCACGCTGTAGGTATCTCAGTTCGGTGTAG
GTCGTTCGCTCCAAGCTGGGCTGTGTGCACGAACCCCCCGTTCAGCCCGACCGCTGCGCCTTATCCGGTA
ACTATCGTCTTGAGTCCAACCCGGTAAGACACGACTTATCGCCACTGGCAGCAGCCACTGGTAACAGGAT
TAGCAGAGCGAGGTATGTAGGCGGTGCTACAGAGTTCTTGAAGTGGTGGCCTAACTACGGCTACACTAGA
AGAACAGTATTTGGTATCTGCGCTCTGCTGAAGCCAGTTACCTTCGGAAAAAGAGTTGGTAGCTCTTGAT
CCGGCAAACAAACCACCGCTGGTAGCGGTGGTTTTTTTGTTTGCAAGCAGCAGATTACGCGCAGAAAAAA
AGGATCTCAAGAAGATCCTTTGATCTTTTCTACGGGGTCTGACGCTCAGTGGAACGAAAACTCACGTTAA
GGGATTTTGGTCATGAGATTATCAAAAAGGATCTTCACCTAGATCCTTTTAAATTAAAAATGAAGTTTTA
AATCAATCTAAAGTATATATGAGTAAACTTGGTCTGACAGTTACCAATGCTTAATCAGTGAGGCACCTAT
CTCAGCGATCTGTCTATTTCGTTCATCCATAGTTGCCTGACTCCCCGTCGTGTAGATAACTACGATACGG
GAGGGCTTACCATCTGGCCCCAGTGCTGCAATGATACCGCGAGACCCACGCTCACCGGCTCCAGATTTAT
CAGCAATAAACCAGCCAGCCGGAAGGGCCGAGCGCAGAAGTGGTCCTGCAACTTTATCCGCCTCCATCCA
GTCTATTAATTGTTGCCGGGAAGCTAGAGTAAGTAGTTCGCCAGTTAATAGTTTGCGCAACGTTGTTGCC
ATTGCTACAGGCATCGTGGTGTCACGCTCGTCGTTTGGTATGGCTTCATTCAGCTCCGGTTCCCAACGAT
CAAGGCGAGTTACATGATCCCCCATGTTGTGCAAAAAAGCGGTTAGCTCCTTCGGTCCTCCGATCGTTGT
CAGAAGTAAGTTGGCCGCAGTGTTATCACTCATGGTTATGGCAGCACTGCATAATTCTCTTACTGTCATG
CCATCCGTAAGATGCTTTTCTGTGACTGGTGAGTACTCAACCAAGTCATTCTGAGAATAGTGTATGCGGC
GACCGAGTTGCTCTTGCCCGGCGTCAATACGGGATAATACCGCGCCACATAGCAGAACTTTAAAAGTGCT
CATCATTGGAAAACGTTCTTCGGGGCGAAAACTCTCAAGGATCTTACCGCTGTTGAGATCCAGTTCGATG
TAACCCACTCGTGCACCCAACTGATCTTCAGCATCTTTTACTTTCACCAGCGTTTCTGGGTGAGCAAAAA
CAGGAAGGCAAAATGCCGCAAAAAAGGGAATAAGGGCGACACGGAAATGTTGAATACTCATACTCTTCCT
TTTTCAATATTATTGAAGCATTTATCAGGGTTATTGTCTCATGAGCGGATACATATTTGAATGTATTTAG
AAAAATAAACAAATAGGGGTTCCGCGCACATTTCCCCGAAAAGTGCCACCTGACGTC
Features (pLannotate 1.2.2; 25 found; start..end, strand, type, name):
     28..80      -  misc_feature   bom (fragment): basis of mobility region from pBR322
    235..614     +  enhancer       CMV enhancer: human cytomegalovirus immediate early enhancer
    687..704     -  promoter       CMV promoter (fragment): human cytomegalovirus (CMV) immediate early promoter
    767..818     +  promoter       CMVd2 promoter: truncated human cytomegalovirus (CMV) immediate early promoter that yields moderately reduced expression relative to the full-length promoter
    814..847     +  LTR            5' LTR (truncated) (fragment): truncated 5' long terminal repeat (LTR) from HIV-1
    863..881     +  promoter       T7 promoter: promoter for bacteriophage T7 RNA polymerase
    920..1237    +  CDS            Nluc (fragment): NanoLuc® luciferase human codon-optimized
   1274..1469    +  CDS            Nluc (fragment): NanoLuc® luciferase human codon-optimized
   1472..2155    +  CDS            (3-F)Tyr-EGFP: (3-F)Tyr-EGFP is a basic (constitutively fluorescent) green fluorescent protein published in 2004, derived from Aequorea victoria.
   2168..2563    +  CDS            atpC: ATPE_BACSU - Experimental evidence at protein level: Swiss-Prot protein existence level 1. Produces ATP from ADP in the presence of a proton gradient across the membrane. From Bacillus subtilis (strain 168).
   2585..3465    +  CDS            HaloTag® (fragment): modified bacterial dehalogenase that forms covalent bonds with chloroalkane derivatives
   3507..3731    +  polyA_signal   bGH poly(A) signal: bovine growth hormone polyadenylation signal
   3735..3756    +  promoter       SV40 promoter (fragment): SV40 enhancer and early promoter
   3777..4010    +  rep_origin     f1 ori (fragment) (sequence partly withheld): f1 bacteriophage origin of replication; arrow indicates direction of (+) strand synthesis
   4015..4062    +  protein_bind   FRT: FLP-mediated recombination occurs in the 8-bp core sequence TCTAGAAA (Turan and Bode, 2011). FLP recombinase from the Saccharomyces cerevisiae 2μ plasmid
   4070..5092    +  CDS            HygR: aminoglycoside phosphotransferase from E. coli; aph(4)-Ia; confers resistance to hygromycin
   5102..5227    +  CDS            ble (fragment): BLE_KLEPN - Experimental evidence at protein level: Swiss-Prot protein existence level 1. Binding protein with a strong affinity to the bleomycin family of antibiotics. Binds to CL990; an antimitotic-antibiotic compound. From Klebsiella pneumoniae.
   5222..5343    +  polyA_signal   SV40 poly(A) signal: SV40 polyadenylation signal
   5416..5432    -  protein_bind   lac operator: The lac repressor binds to the lac operator to inhibit transcription in E. coli. This inhibition can be relieved by adding lactose or isopropyl-β-D-thiogalactopyranoside (IPTG). lac repressor encoded by lacI
   5440..5470    -  promoter       lac promoter: promoter for the E. coli lac operon
   5485..5506    -  protein_bind   CAP binding site: CAP binding activates transcription in the presence of cAMP. E. coli catabolite activator protein
   5519..5611    -  CDS            lacI (fragment): lac repressor; lacI; The lac repressor binds to the lac operator to inhibit transcription in E. coli. This inhibition can be relieved by adding lactose or isopropyl-β-D-thiogalactopyranoside (IPTG).
   5794..6382    -  rep_origin     ori: high-copy-number ColE1/pMB1/pBR322/pUC origin of replication
   6553..7413    -  CDS            AmpR: β-lactamase; bla; confers resistance to ampicillin, carbenicillin, and related antibiotics
   7414..7518    -  promoter       AmpR promoter: bla
