[The description below was written by a language model from this plasmid's Addgene catalogue record and pLannotate feature annotations shown in this document.]
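Description:
pCDNA5/FRT-ChemoL-ATP is a mammalian expression plasmid of about 7.5 kb, built on the pcDNA5/FRT backbone, that drives CMV-promoted overexpression of the synthetic biosensor ChemoL-ATP in mammalian cell lines. It is propagated in E. coli as a high-copy plasmid through a ColE1/pUC-type origin and selected with ampicillin via the β-lactamase gene. A fragment of the f1 origin is also annotated.

The roughly 2.55 kb insert, assembled by Gibson cloning, lies between the CMV enhancer/promoter (with a T7 promoter just upstream of the coding region) and the bovine growth hormone polyadenylation signal. The feature table shows it as a chain of adjacent coding segments on the same strand: NanoLuc luciferase (annotated as two adjacent fragments), an EGFP-type green fluorescent protein, the ε subunit of the Bacillus subtilis F-type ATP synthase (atpC), and HaloTag, a modified dehalogenase that covalently binds chloroalkane ligands. The record lists an A206K substitution in EGFP and L271E in HaloTag7. The associated publication concerns multicolor biosensors with large dynamic ranges. This layout fits a design in which the ε subunit acts as the ATP-sensing element between the EGFP and HaloTag modules, with NanoLuc offering a luminescent readout, although the record does not spell out the mechanism.

Downstream of the expression cassette, an FRT site directly precedes a hygromycin resistance gene that has an SV40 polyadenylation signal and no annotated promoter of its own. In this backbone, Flp recombinase can insert the plasmid at a matching genomic FRT site in a suitable host line, which activates hygromycin resistance and allows selection of stable single-site integrants. The plasmid can also be used for transient transfection.
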