Addgene plasmid #193831: pCDNA5/FRT-ChemoL-ATP
Purpose: CMV overexpression of ChemoL-ATP in mammalian cell lines
Depositing lab: Julien Hiblot. Depositing organization: Max Planck Institute for Medical Research. Publication: A general method for the development of multicolor biosensors with large dynamic ranges. Hellweg L, Edenhofer A, Barck L, Huppertz MC, Frei MS, Tarnawski M, Bergner A, Koch B, Johnsson K, Hiblot J. Nat Chem Biol. 2023 Jun 8. doi: 10.1038/s41589-023-01350-1. PubMed 37291200.
Backbone
  Vector backbone: pcDNA5/FRT
  Backbone size w/o insert (bp): 5000
  Vector type: Mammalian Expression
  Selectable markers: Hygromycin
Growth in bacteria
  Bacterial resistance: Ampicillin, 100 μg/mL
  Growth temperature: 37°C
  Growth strain: DH5alpha
  Copy number: High Copy
Gene/Insert
  Gene/Insert name: ChemoL-ATP
  Species: Synthetic
  Insert size (bp): 2550
  Mutation: EGFP:A206K; HT7: L271E
  Promoter: CMV
  Cloning method: Gibson Cloning
Terms and licenses: Academic/Nonprofit Terms; Industry Terms: Not Available to Industry
How to cite: pCDNA5/FRT-ChemoL-ATP was a gift from Julien Hiblot (Addgene plasmid # 193831 ; http://n2t.net/addgene:193831 ; RRID:Addgene_193831)
